>Addgene plasmid #15549 | pGEX-5X1 Ash2L full | addgene partial sequence | sequence record 22001 | 15549 with pGEX5'
TGATCGAGGTCGTGGGATCCTGGTGATGGCGGCGGCAGGAGCAGGACCTGGCCAGGAAGCGGGTGCCGGG
CCTGGCCCAGGAGCGGTCGCAAATGCAACAGGGGCAGAAGAGGGGGAGATGAAGCCGGTGGCAGCGGGAG
CAGCCGCTCCTCCTGGAGAGGGGATCTCTGCTGCTCCGACAGTTGAGCCCAGTTCCGGGGAGGCTGAAGG
CGGGGAGGCAAACTTGGTCGATGTAAGCGGTGGCTTGGAGACAGAATCATCTAATGGAAAAGATACACTA
GAAGGTGCTGGGGATACATCAGAGGTGATGGATACTCAGGCGGGCTCCGTGGATGAAGAGAATGGCCGAC
AGTTGGGTGAGGTAGAGCTGCAATGTGGGATTTGTACAAAATGGTTCACGGCTGACACATTTGGCATAGA
TACCTCATCCTGTCTACCTTTCATGACCAACTACAGTTTTCATTGCAACGTCTGCCATCACAGTGGGAAT
ACCTATTTCCTCCGGAAGCAAGCAAACTTGAAGGAAATGTGCCTTAGTGCTTTGGCCAACCTGACATGGC
AGTCCCGAACACAGGATGAACATCCGAAGACAATGTTCTCCAAAGATAAGGATATTATACCATTTATTGA
TAAATACTGGGAGTGCATGA
