[The description below was written by a language model from this plasmid's Addgene catalogue record.]
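Description:
pGEX-5X1 Ash2L full is a bacterial expression plasmid built on the commercial pGEX-5X1 backbone (about 5 kb without insert) for producing human ASH2L as a glutathione S-transferase fusion protein in E. coli. It is maintained as a high-copy plasmid under ampicillin selection. No feature table accompanies the record, so the promoter and origin of replication are not explicitly listed. pGEX-series vectors generally drive expression of the GST fusion from an IPTG-inducible tac promoter with a plasmid-borne lac repressor gene, and the 5X variants carry a Factor Xa cleavage site between GST and the cloned protein, which allows the tag to be removed after purification.

The insert is a full-length ASH2L cDNA of roughly 1.8 kb, obtained by reverse transcription-PCR from a HeLa-derived cell line and cloned between the BamHI and XhoI sites, both of which are retained. This places the coding sequence in frame downstream of the backbone-encoded N-terminal GST tag. ASH2L is a core subunit of histone H3 lysine 4 methyltransferase complexes. The associated publication concerns the association of PTIP with MLL3- and MLL4-containing complexes of this type. The record does not state a specific application, but a construct of this design is typically used to express and affinity-purify recombinant GST-ASH2L on glutathione resin. The purified protein is suited to in vitro work such as GST pull-down assays that map protein–protein interactions among complex components.
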