Addgene plasmid #15549: pGEX-5X1 Ash2L full
Depositing lab: Kai Ge. Depositing organization: National Institute of Diabetes & Digestive & Kidney Diseases (NIDDK). Publication: PTIP associates with MLL3- and MLL4-containing histone H3 lysine 4 methyltransferase complex. Cho YW, Hong T, Hong S, Guo H, Yu H, Kim D, Guszczynski T, Dressler GR, Copeland TD, Kalkum M, Ge K. J Biol Chem. 2007 Jul 13. 282(28):20395-406. 10.1074/jbc.M701574200 PubMed 17500065.
Backbone
  Vector backbone: pGEX-5X1
  Backbone manufacturer: Amersham
  Backbone size w/o insert (bp): 4972
  Vector type: Bacterial Expression
Growth in bacteria
  Bacterial resistance: Ampicillin, 100 μg/mL
  Growth temperature: 37°C
  Growth strain: DH5alpha
  Copy number: High Copy
Gene/Insert
  Gene/Insert name: Ash2L
  Species: H. sapiens (human)
  Insert size (bp): 1800
  GenBank ID: BC015936
  Entrez Gene: ASH2L (a.k.a. ASH2, ASH2L1, ASH2L2, Bre2)
  Tag / fusion protein: GST (N terminal on backbone)
  Cloning method: Restriction Enzyme; 5′ cloning site BamHI (not destroyed); 3′ cloning site XhoI (not destroyed)
  Sequencing primers: 5′ pGEX 5'
Terms and licenses: Academic/Nonprofit Terms; Industry Terms: Not Available to Industry
Depositor comments: Full-length ASH2L cDNA was amplified by reverse transcription-PCR from HeLaS cells using primers 5'-TAT AGG ATC CTG GTG ATG GCG GCG GCA GGA G-3' and 5'-CAG CGA CTC GAG TCA GGG TTC CCA TGG GGG AC-3'.
How to cite: pGEX-5X1 Ash2L full was a gift from Kai Ge (Addgene plasmid # 15549 ; http://n2t.net/addgene:15549 ; RRID:Addgene_15549)
